Addgene plasmid #42960: pCry2PHR-mCh-LRP6c
Purpose: Expresses optogenetically controlled LRP6 (C-terminal domain)
Depositing lab: David Schaffer. Depositing organization: University of California, Berkeley. Publication: Optogenetic protein clustering and signaling activation in mammalian cells. Bugaj LJ, Choksi AT, Mesuda CK, Kane RS, Schaffer DV. Nat Methods. 2013 Feb 3. doi: 10.1038/nmeth.2360. PubMed 23377377.
Backbone
  Vector backbone: pmCherry-N1
  Backbone manufacturer: Clontech
  Backbone size w/o insert (bp): 3948
  Total vector size (bp): 6861
  Vector type: Mammalian Expression
  Selectable markers: Neomycin (select with G418)
Growth in bacteria
  Bacterial resistance: Kanamycin, 50 μg/mL
  Growth temperature: 37°C
  Growth strain: Top10
  Copy number: High Copy
Gene/Insert
  Gene/Insert name: Cry2PHR-mCherry-LRP6c
  Species: H. sapiens (human), A. thaliana (mustard weed)
  Insert size (bp): 2913
  Mutation: LPR6 cytoplasmic domain only
  Promoter: CMV
  Cloning method: Ligation Independent Cloning
  Sequencing primers: 5′ CMV-F
Terms and licenses: Academic/Nonprofit Terms; Industry Terms: Not Available to Industry
How to cite: pCry2PHR-mCh-LRP6c was a gift from David Schaffer (Addgene plasmid # 42960 ; http://n2t.net/addgene:42960 ; RRID:Addgene_42960)
