[The description below was written by a language model from this plasmid's Addgene catalogue record.]
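Description:
pCry2PHR-mCh-LRP6c is a mammalian expression plasmid built on the Clontech pmCherry-N1 backbone, with a total size of about 6.9 kb, of which roughly 2.9 kb is insert. It is maintained in E. coli as a high-copy plasmid under kanamycin selection. It also carries a neomycin resistance marker, so stably transfected mammalian cells can be selected with G418. No feature table accompanies the record, so the origin of replication, polyadenylation signals and other backbone elements are not itemised here.

The payload is a three-part fusion protein expressed from the CMV promoter. The first part is the photolyase homology region (PHR) of Arabidopsis thaliana cryptochrome 2. It is followed by the red fluorescent protein mCherry and then the cytoplasmic (C-terminal) domain of human LRP6, a co-receptor in the Wnt/β-catenin pathway. The extracellular and transmembrane portions of LRP6 are absent, as the record specifies that only the cytoplasmic domain is included. Cry2PHR is a blue-light-sensing module that oligomerises on illumination. Fusing it to the LRP6 intracellular domain therefore puts clustering of that signalling domain under light control, while mCherry allows the expression and localisation of the fusion to be followed by fluorescence microscopy.

The stated purpose is expression of an optogenetically controlled LRP6 C-terminal domain, and the associated work concerns light-induced protein clustering and signalling activation in mammalian cells. The construct is thus suited to experiments that need reversible, spatially and temporally defined activation of LRP6-dependent signalling by light rather than by added ligand.
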