>Addgene plasmid #42960 | pCry2PHR-mCh-LRP6c | addgene partial sequence | sequence record 62368 | SV40pA-R 5'-GAAATTTGTGATGCTATTGC-3'
AACAAGTTAACAACAACAATTGCATTCATTTTATGTTTCAGGTTCAGGGGGAGGTGTGGGAGGTTTTTTA
AAGCAAGTAAAACCTCTACAAATGTGGTATGGCTGATTATTATCTAGATCAGGAGGAGTCTGTACAGGGA
GAGGGTGGCGGTGGGTAGAGGTGATGAGAATAGCTCCTCTCTGTGTATGGAGAAGGTGGGCAGCTTTCAT
AGTTCTCCTCTGCTGACAAGTATTGGCTTCGGGGTGTGGGAGGTGGGGGCACAGGTTCTGAATCATAGTT
CAAGTCACTGGTATAGCCCTTGGCTGTTGCCACTGAGGTCATTCTCCGACTAGGAGCATAGTCACTGTCA
CAAACATCTGTGCTGCAGGGTGTGGTGGGGGGTGCAAAGTGCCGGTAGCTATATGGCCTGTAGCTGTATG
ACCTATGAGTGGAAGGACTGTTTGAAGAATATCCAAATTCCATAGTGTAATGTGATCGCTCTGTGGCTGG
GGATGGTGGAGGGTTCAAAATTGCAGGGAAGTAAGTGCCTTTGGTGCTTGAAGAACTACTTGATGATGCT
CCTGTAACATGGGCTCGGTCATAGGGGGGTCCACTGCTTCCCCCCATGATACTGAGGGAGCTGATCATTG
ATTTACCTCGAGACATTCCTGGAAGAGATCCTGACAAAGAACTTGGGTGTGGCACATAACCAAGAGGCAC
AGAAGCTGGTCCATGAACTACATAGTCATTAGTCATAGTTTCCCCATCTCCCTTCATACGTGGACACAAC
ATCCTTGATCCTCCTCCTCCACTACCTCCTCCACCATCGTACAGCTCGTCCATGCCGCC
