>Addgene plasmid #42960 | pCry2PHR-mCh-LRP6c | addgene partial sequence | sequence record 62374 | mCherry-R 5'-TTGGTCACCTTCAGCTTGG-3'
CTCGCCCTCGATCTCGAACTCGTGGCCGTTCACGGAGCCCTCCATGTGCACCTTGAAGCGCATGAACTCC
TTGATGATGGCCATGTTATCCTCCTCGCCCTTGCTCACCATGGTGGCGACCGGTGGATCCCGGGCTGCTG
CTCCGATCATGATCTGTGCTTCACGGGTTCTTGAAATAGCTTTAGCTAGTAGCTCACGAGCTGTGTCGAT
GTCTACAATGGGTTTCGCATAGTTTGTTCCGAGTTCCACACCAGAAGCTTTGAGTACGGTTAATGGAGCG
TCCCATGGATGATGGATCCATTCAGTTGGCAATCTCGCAAGCTCGGGAAGCCATTGCCTTATGTACTCAC
CTTCTGGGTCATATTTGGCGCCTTGTAACGCGGGATTGTCCAAGCGATCAAGCTCGTGGCCATCGGGGAT
ACTCCCAGAGATATACTGCCAGCCAAGGATGTCACATTCCAAATCAGCATCCAAAAGTGTATCCCAGAAA
TACTTCATTCCCCATTTCCATGGAAGGAGAAGAAACTTCACAGCAAAGCTTGAAACAATCACTCTTATTC
TGTTATGCATCCATCCGGTAGCCCAAAGCTCTCTCATTCCGGCATCCACCAACGGATAACCGGTCCTGCC
TTGTCTCCAGGCCTTGAACTTATCAACATCAGCATCCCAAGGGAAAAACCGAAGATGACTCAACAACGAT
TGCTCGTGAGTAAACGGGAAGTTGAAACATATATACCGAGAATACTCTCTTAAACCGATTCCCCTAAGAA
