LOCUS       Exported 6861 bp ds-DNA circular SYN 12-MAY-2021
DEFINITION  synthetic circular DNA
ACCESSION   .
VERSION     .
KEYWORDS    pCry2PHR-mCh-LRP6c
SOURCE      synthetic DNA construct
  ORGANISM  synthetic DNA construct
REFERENCE   1 (bases 1 to 6861)
  AUTHORS   Bugaj LJ, Choksi AT, Mesuda CK, Kane RS, Schaffer DV
  TITLE     Optogenetic protein clustering and signaling activation in mammalian
            cells.
  JOURNAL   Nat Methods. 2013 Feb 3. doi: 10.1038/nmeth.2360.
  PUBMED    23377377
REFERENCE   2 (bases 1 to 6861)
  AUTHORS   .
  TITLE     Direct Submission
  JOURNAL   Exported May 12, 2021 from SnapGene Server 1.1.58
            http://www.snapgene.com
FEATURES             Location/Qualifiers
     source          1..6861
                     /organism="synthetic DNA construct"
                     /mol_type="other DNA"
     enhancer        61..364
                     /label=CMV enhancer
                     /note="human cytomegalovirus immediate early enhancer"
     promoter        365..568
                     /label=CMV promoter
                     /note="human cytomegalovirus (CMV) immediate early
                     promoter"
     primer_bind     519..539
                     /label=CMV-F
                     /note="Human CMV immediate early promoter, forward primer"
     CDS             625..2118
                     /codon_start=1
                     /product="N-terminal photolyase homology region of
                     Arabidopsis thaliana cryptochrome 2"
                     /label=CRY2PHR
                     /note="binds to CIB1 upon exposure to blue light (Kennedy
                     et al., 2010)"
                     /translation="MKMDKKTIVWFRRDLRIEDNPALAAAAHEGSVFPVFIWCPEEEGQ
                     FYPGRASRWWMKQSLAHLSQSLKALGSDLTLIKTHNTISAILDCIRVTGATKVVFNHLY
                     DPVSLVRDHTVKEKLVERGISVQSYNGDLLYEPWEIYCEKGKPFTSFNSYWKKCLDMSI
                     ESVMLPPPWRLMPITAAAEAIWACSIEELGLENEAEKPSNALLTRAWSPGWSNADKLLN
                     EFIEKQLIDYAKNSKKVVGNSTSLLSPYLHFGEISVRHVFQCARMKQIIWARDKNSEGE
                     ESADLFLRGIGLREYSRYICFNFPFTHEQSLLSHLRFFPWDADVDKFKAWRQGRTGYPL
                     VDAGMRELWATGWMHNRIRVIVSSFAVKFLLLPWKWGMKYFWDTLLDADLECDILGWQY
                     ISGSIPDGHELDRLDNPALQGAKYDPEGEYIRQWLPELARLPTEWIHHPWDAPLTVLKA
                     SGVELGTNYAKPIVDIDTARELLAKAISRTREAQIMIGAA"
     regulatory      2137..2146
                     /regulatory_class="other"
                     /note="vertebrate consensus sequence for strong initiation
                     of translation (Kozak, 1987)"
     CDS             2143..2847
                     /codon_start=1
                     /product="monomeric derivative of DsRed fluorescent protein
                     (Shaner et al., 2004)"
                     /label=mCherry
                     /note="mammalian codon-optimized"
                     /translation="MVSKGEEDNMAIIKEFMRFKVHMEGSVNGHEFEIEGEGEGRPYEG
                     TQTAKLKVTKGGPLPFAWDILSPQFMYGSKAYVKHPADIPDYLKLSFPEGFKWERVMNF
                     EDGGVVTVTQDSSLQDGEFIYKVKLRGTNFPSDGPVMQKKTMGWEASSERMYPEDGALK
                     GEIKQRLKLKDGGHYDAEVKTTYKAKKPVQLPGAYNVNIKLDITSHNEDYTIVEQYERA
                     EGRHSTGGMDELY"
     primer_bind     complement(2288..2306)
                     /label=mCherry-R
                     /note="mCherry, reverse primer"
     primer_bind     2556..2575
                     /label=mCherry-F
                     /note="mCherry, forward primer"
     polyA_signal    3649..3770
                     /label=SV40 poly(A) signal
                     /note="SV40 polyadenylation signal"
     primer_bind     complement(3686..3705)
                     /label=SV40pA-R
                     /note="SV40 polyA, reverse primer"
     primer_bind     3740..3759
                     /label=EBV-rev
                     /note="SV40 polyA terminator, reverse primer"
     rep_origin      complement(3777..4232)
                     /direction=LEFT
                     /label=f1 ori
                     /note="f1 bacteriophage origin of replication; arrow
                     indicates direction of (+) strand synthesis"
     primer_bind     complement(3914..3935)
                     /label=F1ori-F
                     /note="F1 origin, forward primer"
     primer_bind     4126..4145
                     /label=F1ori-R
                     /note="F1 origin, reverse primer"
     promoter        4259..4363
                     /gene="bla"
                     /label=AmpR promoter
     promoter        4365..4722
                     /label=SV40 promoter
                     /note="SV40 enhancer and early promoter"
     primer_bind     complement(4388..4408)
                     /label=pBABE 3'
                     /note="SV40 enhancer, reverse primer for pBABE vectors"
     rep_origin      4573..4708
                     /label=SV40 ori
                     /note="SV40 origin of replication"
     primer_bind     4635..4654
                     /label=SV40pro-F
                     /note="SV40 promoter/origin, forward primer"
     CDS             4757..5551
                     /codon_start=1
                     /gene="aph(3')-II (or nptII)"
                     /product="aminoglycoside phosphotransferase from Tn5"
                     /label=NeoR/KanR
                     /note="confers resistance to neomycin, kanamycin, and G418
                     (Geneticin(R))"
                     /translation="MIEQDGLHAGSPAAWVERLFGYDWAQQTIGCSDAAVFRLSAQGRP
                     VLFVKTDLSGALNELQDEAARLSWLATTGVPCAAVLDVVTEAGRDWLLLGEVPGQDLLS
                     SHLAPAEKVSIMADAMRRLHTLDPATCPFDHQAKHRIERARTRMEAGLVDQDDLDEEHQ
                     GLAPAELFARLKASMPDGEDLVVTHGDACLPNIMVENGRFSGFIDCGRLGVADRYQDIA
                     LATRDIAEELGGEWADRFLVLYGIAAPDSQRIAFYRLLDEFF"
     primer_bind     complement(4811..4830)
                     /label=Neo-R
                     /note="Neomycin resistance gene, reverse primer"
     primer_bind     5421..5440
                     /label=Neo-F
                     /note="Neomycin resistance gene, forward primer"
     primer_bind     complement(5739..5758)
                     /label=TK-pA-R
                     /note="Thymidine kinase polyA, reverse primer"
     polyA_signal    5783..5830
                     /label=HSV TK poly(A) signal
                     /note="herpes simplex virus thymidine kinase
                     polyadenylation signal (Cole and Stacy, 1985)"
     rep_origin      6159..6747
                     /direction=RIGHT
                     /label=ori
                     /note="high-copy-number ColE1/pMB1/pBR322/pUC origin of
                     replication"
     primer_bind     6648..6667
                     /label=pBR322ori-F
                     /note="pBR322 origin, forward primer"
ORIGIN
        1 tagttattaa tagtaatcaa ttacggggtc attagttcat agcccatata tggagttccg
       61 cgttacataa cttacggtaa atggcccgcc tggctgaccg cccaacgacc cccgcccatt
      121 gacgtcaata atgacgtatg ttcccatagt aacgccaata gggactttcc attgacgtca
      181 atgggtggag tatttacggt aaactgccca cttggcagta catcaagtgt atcatatgcc
      241 aagtacgccc cctattgacg tcaatgacgg taaatggccc gcctggcatt atgcccagta
      301 catgacctta tgggactttc ctacttggca gtacatctac gtattagtca tcgctattac
      361 catggtgatg cggttttggc agtacatcaa tgggcgtgga tagcggtttg actcacgggg
      421 atttccaagt ctccacccca ttgacgtcaa tgggagtttg ttttggcacc aaaatcaacg
      481 ggactttcca aaatgtcgta acaactccgc cccattgacg caaatgggcg gtaggcgtgt
      541 acggtgggag gtctatataa gcagagctgg tttagtgaac cgtcagatcc gctagcgcta
      601 ccggactcag atctcgaggc caccatgaag atggacaaaa agactatagt ttggtttaga
      661 agagacctaa ggattgagga taatcctgca ttagcagcag ctgctcacga aggatctgtt
      721 tttcctgtct tcatttggtg tcctgaagaa gaaggacagt tttatcctgg aagagcttca
      781 agatggtgga tgaaacaatc acttgctcac ttatctcaat ccttgaaggc tcttggatct
      841 gacctcactt taatcaaaac ccacaacacg atttcagcga tcttggattg tatccgcgtt
      901 accggtgcta caaaagtcgt ctttaaccac ctctatgatc ctgtttcgtt agttcgggac
      961 cataccgtaa aggagaagct ggtggaacgt gggatctctg tgcaaagcta caatggagat
     1021 ctattgtatg aaccgtggga gatatactgc gaaaagggca aaccttttac gagtttcaat
     1081 tcttactgga agaaatgctt agatatgtcg attgaatccg ttatgcttcc tcctccttgg
     1141 cggttgatgc caataactgc agcggctgaa gcgatttggg cgtgttcgat tgaagaacta
     1201 gggctggaga atgaggccga gaaaccgagc aatgcgttgt taactagagc ttggtctcca
     1261 ggatggagca atgctgataa gttactaaat gagttcatcg agaagcagtt gatagattat
     1321 gcaaagaaca gcaagaaagt tgttgggaat tctacttcac tactttctcc gtatctccat
     1381 ttcggggaaa taagcgtcag acacgttttc cagtgtgccc ggatgaaaca aattatatgg
     1441 gcaagagata agaacagtga aggagaagaa agtgcagatc tttttcttag gggaatcggt
     1501 ttaagagagt attctcggta tatatgtttc aacttcccgt ttactcacga gcaatcgttg
     1561 ttgagtcatc ttcggttttt cccttgggat gctgatgttg ataagttcaa ggcctggaga
     1621 caaggcagga ccggttatcc gttggtggat gccggaatga gagagctttg ggctaccgga
     1681 tggatgcata acagaataag agtgattgtt tcaagctttg ctgtgaagtt tcttctcctt
     1741 ccatggaaat ggggaatgaa gtatttctgg gatacacttt tggatgctga tttggaatgt
     1801 gacatccttg gctggcagta tatctctggg agtatccccg atggccacga gcttgatcgc
     1861 ttggacaatc ccgcgttaca aggcgccaaa tatgacccag aaggtgagta cataaggcaa
     1921 tggcttcccg agcttgcgag attgccaact gaatggatcc atcatccatg ggacgctcct
     1981 ttaaccgtac tcaaagcttc tggtgtggaa ctcggaacaa actatgcgaa acccattgta
     2041 gacatcgaca cagctcgtga gctactagct aaagctattt caagaacccg tgaagcacag
     2101 atcatgatcg gagcagcagc ccgggatcca ccggtcgcca ccatggtgag caagggcgag
     2161 gaggataaca tggccatcat caaggagttc atgcgcttca aggtgcacat ggagggctcc
     2221 gtgaacggcc acgagttcga gatcgagggc gagggcgagg gccgccccta cgagggcacc
     2281 cagaccgcca agctgaaggt gaccaagggt ggccccctgc ccttcgcctg ggacatcctg
     2341 tcccctcagt tcatgtacgg ctccaaggcc tacgtgaagc accccgccga catccccgac
     2401 tacttgaagc tgtccttccc cgagggcttc aagtgggagc gcgtgatgaa cttcgaggac
     2461 ggcggcgtgg tgaccgtgac ccaggactcc tccctgcagg acggcgagtt catctacaag
     2521 gtgaagctgc gcggcaccaa cttcccctcc gacggccccg taatgcagaa gaagaccatg
     2581 ggctgggagg cctcctccga gcggatgtac cccgaggacg gcgccctgaa gggcgagatc
     2641 aagcagaggc tgaagctgaa ggacggcggc cactacgacg ctgaggtcaa gaccacctac
     2701 aaggccaaga agcccgtgca gctgcccggc gcctacaacg tcaacatcaa gttggacatc
     2761 acctcccaca acgaggacta caccatcgtg gaacagtacg aacgcgccga gggccgccac
     2821 tccaccggcg gcatggacga gctgtacgat ggtggaggag gtagtggagg aggaggatca
     2881 aggatgttgt gtccacgtat gaagggagat ggggaaacta tgactaatga ctatgtagtt
     2941 catggaccag cttctgtgcc tcttggttat gtgccacacc caagttcttt gtcaggatct
     3001 cttccaggaa tgtctcgagg taaatcaatg atcagctccc tcagtatcat ggggggaagc
     3061 agtggacccc cctatgaccg agcccatgtt acaggagcat catcaagtag ttcttcaagc
     3121 accaaaggca cttacttccc tgcaattttg aaccctccac catccccagc cacagagcga
     3181 tcacattaca ctatggaatt tggatattct tcaaacagtc cttccactca taggtcatac
     3241 agctacaggc catatagcta ccggcacttt gcacccccca ccacaccctg cagcacagat
     3301 gtttgtgaca gtgactatgc tcctagtcgg agaatgacct cagtggcaac agccaagggc
     3361 tataccagtg acttgaacta tgattcagaa cctgtgcccc cacctcccac accccgaagc
     3421 caatacttgt cagcagagga gaactatgaa agctgcccac cttctccata cacagagagg
     3481 agctattctc atcacctcta cccaccgcca ccctctccct gtacagactc ctcctgactc
     3541 tagatcataa tcagccatac cacatttgta gaggttttac ttgctttaaa aaacctccca
     3601 cacctccccc tgaacctgaa acataaaatg aatgcaattg ttgttgttaa cttgtttatt
     3661 gcagcttata atggttacaa ataaagcaat agcatcacaa atttcacaaa taaagcattt
     3721 ttttcactgc attctagttg tggtttgtcc aaactcatca atgtatctta aggcgtaaat
     3781 tgtaagcgtt aatattttgt taaaattcgc gttaaatttt tgttaaatca gctcattttt
     3841 taaccaatag gccgaaatcg gcaaaatccc ttataaatca aaagaataga ccgagatagg
     3901 gttgagtgtt gttccagttt ggaacaagag tccactatta aagaacgtgg actccaacgt
     3961 caaaggnnnn nnnnnnnnnn nnnnnnnnnn nnnnnnnnnn nnnnnnnnnn nnnnntnnnn
     4021 nnnnnnnnnn nnnnnnnnnn nnnnnnnnnn nnnnnnnnnn nnnnnnnnnn nnnnnnnnnn
     4081 nnnnnnnnnn nnnnnnnnnn nnnnnnngnn nnnnnnnnnn nnnnnnnnnn nnnnnnnnnn
     4141 nnnnnnnnnn nnnnnnnnnn nnnnnnnnnn nnnnnnnnnn nnnnnnnnnn nnnnnnnnnn
     4201 nnnnnnnnnn nnnnnnnnnn nnnnnnnnnn nncaggtggc acttttcggg gaaatgtgcg
     4261 cggaacccct atttgtttat ttttctaaat acattcaaat atgtatccgc tcatgagaca
     4321 ataaccctga taaatgcttc aataatattg aaaaaggaag agtcctgagg cggaaagaac
     4381 cagctgtgga atgtgtgtca gttagggtgt ggaaagtccc caggctcccc agcaggcaga
     4441 agtatgcaaa gcatgcatct caattagtca gcaaccaggt gtggaaagtc cccaggctcc
     4501 ccagcaggca gaagtatgca aagcatgcat ctcaattagt cagcaaccat agtcccgccc
     4561 ctaactccgc ccatcccgcc cctaactccg cccagttccg cccattctcc gccccatggc
     4621 tgactaattt tttttattta tgcagaggcc gaggccgcct cggcctctga gctattccag
     4681 aagtagtgag gaggcttttt tggaggccta ggcttttgca aagatcgatc aagagacagg
     4741 atgaggatcg tttcgcatga ttgaacaaga tggattgcac gcaggttctc cggccgcttg
     4801 ggtggagagg ctattcggct atgactgggc acaacagaca atcggctgct ctgatgccgc
     4861 cgtgttccgg ctgtcagcgc aggggcgccc ggttcttttt gtcaagaccg acctgtccgg
     4921 tgccctgaat gaactgcaag acgaggcagc gcggctatcg tggctggcca cgacgggcgt
     4981 tccttgcgca gctgtgctcg acgttgtcac tgaagcggga agggactggc tgctattggg
     5041 cgaagtgccg gggcaggatc tcctgtcatc tcaccttgct cctgccgaga aagtatccat
     5101 catggctgat gcaatgcggc ggctgcatac gcttgatccg gctacctgcc cattcgacca
     5161 ccaagcgaaa catcgcatcg agcgagcacg tactcggatg gaagccggtc ttgtcgatca
     5221 ggatgatctg gacgaagagc atcaggggct cgcgccagcc gaactgttcg ccaggctcaa
     5281 ggcgagcatg cccgacggcg aggatctcgt cgtgacccat ggcgatgcct gcttgccgaa
     5341 tatcatggtg gaaaatggcc gcttttctgg attcatcgac tgtggccggc tgggtgtggc
     5401 ggaccgctat caggacatag cgttggctac ccgtgatatt gctgaagagc ttggcggcga
     5461 atgggctgac cgcttcctcg tgctttacgg tatcgccgct cccgattcgc agcgcatcgc
     5521 cttctatcgc cttcttgacg agttcttctg agcgggactc tggggttcga aatgaccgac
     5581 caagcgacgc ccaacctgcc atcacgagat ttcgattcca ccgccgcctt ctatgaaagg
     5641 ttgggcttcg gaatcgtttt ccgggacgcc ggctggatga tcctccagcg cggggatctc
     5701 atgctggagt tcttcgccca ccctaggggg aggctaactg aaacacggaa ggagacaata
     5761 ccggaaggaa cccgcgctat gacggcaata aaaagacaga ataaaacgca cggtgttggg
     5821 tcgtttgttc ataaacgcgg ggttcggtcc cagggctggc actctgtcga taccccaccg
     5881 agaccccatt ggggccaata cgcccgcgtt tcttcctttt ccccacccca ccccccaagt
     5941 tcgggtgaag gcccagggct cgcagccaac gtcggggcgg caggccctgc catagcctca
     6001 ggttactcat atatacttta gattgattta aaacttcatt tttaatttaa aaggatctag
     6061 gtgaagatcc tttttgataa tctcatgacc aaaatccctt aacgtgagtt ttcgttccac
     6121 tgagcgtcag accccgtaga aaagatcaaa ggatcttctt gagatccttt ttttctgcgc
     6181 gtaatctgct gcttgcaaac aaaaaaacca ccgctaccag cggtggtttg tttgccggat
     6241 caagagctac caactctttt tccgaaggta actggcttca gcagagcgca gataccaaat
     6301 actgtccttc tagtgtagcc gtagttaggc caccacttca agaactctgt agcaccgcct
     6361 acatacctcg ctctgctaat cctgttacca gtggctgctg ccagtggcga taagtcgtgt
     6421 cttaccgggt tggactcaag acgatagtta ccggataagg cgcagcggtc gggctgaacg
     6481 gggggttcgt gcacacagcc cagcttggag cgaacgacct acaccgaact gagataccta
     6541 cagcgtgagc tatgagaaag cgccacgctt cccgaaggga gaaaggcgga caggtatccg
     6601 gtaagcggca gggtcggaac aggagagcgc acgagggagc ttccaggggg aaacgcctgg
     6661 tatctttata gtcctgtcgg gtttcgccac ctctgacttg agcgtcgatt tttgtgatgc
     6721 tcgtcagggg ggcggagcct atggaaaaac gccagcaacg cggccttttt acggttcctg
     6781 gccttttgct ggccttttgc tcacatgttc tttcctgcgt tatcccctga ttctgtggat
     6841 aaccgtatta ccgccatgca t
//
